LOCUS       Exported 7020 bp ds-DNA circular SYN 13-MAY-2021
DEFINITION  Mammalian expression plasmid for SARS-CoV-2 RNA-dependent RNA
            polymerase.
ACCESSION   .
VERSION     .
KEYWORDS    pGBW-m4133484
SOURCE      synthetic DNA construct
  ORGANISM  synthetic DNA construct
REFERENCE   1 (bases 1 to 7020)
  TITLE     SARS-CoV-2 protein Mammalian expression constructs, tagged, for
            protein expression and/or purification
REFERENCE   2 (bases 1 to 7020)
  AUTHORS   .
  TITLE     Direct Submission
  JOURNAL   Exported May 13, 2021 from SnapGene Server 1.1.58
            http://www.snapgene.com
FEATURES             Location/Qualifiers
     source          1..7020
                     /organism="synthetic DNA construct"
                     /mol_type="other DNA"
     CDS             2798..2818
                     /codon_start=1
                     /product="tobacco etch virus (TEV) protease recognition and
                     cleavage site"
                     /label=TEV site
                     /translation="ENLYFQS"
     CDS             2819..2836
                     /codon_start=1
                     /product="6xHis affinity tag"
                     /label=6xHis
                     /translation="HHHHHH"
     polyA_signal    2889..3010
                     /label=SV40 poly(A) signal
                     /note="SV40 polyadenylation signal"
     primer_bind     complement(2900..2919)
                     /label=EBV-rev
                     /note="SV40 polyA terminator, reverse primer"
     primer_bind     2954..2973
                     /label=SV40pA-R
                     /note="SV40 polyA, reverse primer"
     terminator      3125..3171
                     /label=T7 terminator
                     /note="transcription terminator for bacteriophage T7 RNA
                     polymerase"
     terminator      3201..3337
                     /label=rrnG terminator
                     /note="transcription terminator from the E. coli ribosomal
                     RNA rrnG operon (Albrechtsen et al., 1991)"
     misc_feature    3382..3453
                     /label=3' beta-globin insulator
                     /note="insulator downstream of the human beta-globin locus
                     (Farrell et al., 2002)"
     rep_origin      complement(3679..4267)
                     /direction=LEFT
                     /label=ori
                     /note="high-copy-number ColE1/pMB1/pBR322/pUC origin of
                     replication"
     primer_bind     complement(3759..3778)
                     /label=pBR322ori-F
                     /note="pBR322 origin, forward primer"
     CDS             5013..5873
                     /codon_start=1
                     /gene="bla"
                     /product="beta-lactamase"
                     /label=AmpR
                     /note="confers resistance to ampicillin, carbenicillin, and
                     related antibiotics"
                     /translation="MSIQHFRVALIPFFAAFCLPVFAHPETLVKVKDAEDQLGARVGYI
                     ELDLNSGKILESFRPEERFPMMSTFKVLLCGAVLSRIDAGQEQLGRRIHYSQNDLVEYS
                     PVTEKHLTDGMTVRELCSAAITMSDNTAANLLLTTIGGPKELTAFLHNMGDHVTRLDRW
                     EPELNEAIPNDERDTTMPVAMATTLRKLLTGELLTLASRQQLIDWMEADKVAGPLLRSA
                     LPAGWFIADKSGAGERGSRGIIAALGPDGKPSRIVVIYTTGSQATMDERNRQIAEIGAS
                     LIKHW"
     primer_bind     complement(5231..5250)
                     /label=Amp-R
                     /note="Ampicillin resistance gene, reverse primer"
     terminator      5886..6022
                     /label=rrnG terminator
                     /note="transcription terminator from the E. coli ribosomal
                     RNA rrnG operon (Albrechtsen et al., 1991)"
     misc_feature    6174..6245
                     /label=5' beta-globin insulator
                     /note="insulator upstream of the human beta-globin locus
                     (Farrell et al., 2002)"
     terminator      6250..6296
                     /label=T7 terminator
                     /note="transcription terminator for bacteriophage T7 RNA
                     polymerase"
     polyA_signal    6314..6362
                     /note="synthetic polyadenylation signal"
     enhancer        6443..6746
                     /label=CMV enhancer
                     /note="human cytomegalovirus immediate early enhancer"
     promoter        6748..6950
                     /label=CMV promoter
                     /note="human cytomegalovirus (CMV) immediate early
                     promoter"
     primer_bind     6901..6921
                     /label=CMV-F
                     /note="Human CMV immediate early promoter, forward primer"
     regulatory      7019..8
                     /regulatory_class="other"
                     /note="vertebrate consensus sequence for strong initiation
                     of translation (Kozak, 1987)"
ORIGIN
        1 caccatggct gatgcacaat cgtttttaaa ccgggtttgc ggtgtaagtg cagcccgtct
       61 tacaccgtgc ggcacaggca ctagtactga tgtcgtatac agggcttttg acatctacaa
      121 tgataaagta gctggttttg ctaaattcct aaaaactaat tgttgtcgct tccaagaaaa
      181 ggacgaagat gacaatttaa ttgattctta ctttgtagtt aagagacaca ctttctctaa
      241 ctaccaacat gaagaaacaa tttataattt acttaaggat tgtccagctg ttgctaaaca
      301 tgacttcttt aagtttagaa tagacggtga catggtacca catatatcac gtcaacgtct
      361 tactaaatac acaatggcag acctcgtcta tgctttaagg cattttgatg aaggtaattg
      421 tgacacatta aaagaaatac ttgtcacata caattgttgt gatgatgatt atttcaataa
      481 aaaggactgg tatgattttg tagaaaaccc agatatatta cgcgtatacg ccaacttagg
      541 tgaacgtgta cgccaagctt tgttaaaaac agtacaattc tgtgatgcca tgcgaaatgc
      601 tggtattgtt ggtgtactga cattagataa tcaagatctc aatggtaact ggtatgattt
      661 cggtgatttc atacaaacca cgccaggtag tggagttcct gttgtagatt cttattattc
      721 attgttaatg cctatattaa ccttgaccag ggctttaact gcagagtcac atgttgacac
      781 tgacttaaca aagccttaca ttaagtggga tttgttaaaa tatgacttca cggaagagag
      841 gttaaaactc tttgaccgtt attttaaata ttgggatcag acataccacc caaattgtgt
      901 taactgtttg gatgacagat gcattctgca ttgtgcaaac tttaatgttt tattctctac
      961 agtgttccca cctacaagtt ttggaccact agtgagaaaa atatttgttg atggtgttcc
     1021 atttgtagtt tcaactggat accacttcag agagctaggt gttgtacata atcaggatgt
     1081 aaacttacat agctctagac ttagttttaa ggaattactt gtgtatgctg ctgaccctgc
     1141 tatgcacgct gcttctggta atctattact agataaacgc actacgtgct tttcagtagc
     1201 tgcacttact aacaatgttg cttttcaaac tgtcaaaccc ggtaatttta acaaagactt
     1261 ctatgacttt gctgtgtcta agggtttctt taaggaagga agttctgttg aattaaaaca
     1321 cttcttcttt gctcaggatg gtaatgctgc tatcagcgat tatgactact atcgttataa
     1381 tctaccaaca atgtgtgata tcagacaact actatttgta gttgaagttg ttgataagta
     1441 ctttgattgt tacgatggtg gctgtattaa tgctaaccaa gtcatcgtca acaacctaga
     1501 caaatcagct ggttttccat ttaataaatg gggtaaggct agactttatt atgattcaat
     1561 gagttatgag gatcaagatg cacttttcgc atatacaaaa cgtaatgtca tccctactat
     1621 aactcaaatg aatcttaagt atgccattag tgcaaagaat agagctcgca ccgtagctgg
     1681 tgtctctatc tgtagtacta tgaccaatag acagtttcat caaaaattat tgaaatcaat
     1741 agccgccact agaggagcta ctgtagtaat tggaacaagc aaattctatg gtggttggca
     1801 caacatgtta aaaactgttt atagtgatgt agaaaaccct caccttatgg gttgggatta
     1861 tcctaaatgt gatagagcca tgcctaacat gcttagaatt atggcctcac ttgttcttgc
     1921 tcgcaaacat acaacgtgtt gtagcttgtc acaccgtttc tatagattag ctaatgagtg
     1981 tgctcaagta ttgagtgaaa tggtcatgtg tggcggttca ctatatgtta aaccaggtgg
     2041 aacctcatca ggagatgcca caactgctta tgctaatagt gtttttaaca tttgtcaagc
     2101 tgtcacggcc aatgttaatg cacttttatc tactgatggt aacaaaattg ccgataagta
     2161 tgtccgcaat ttacaacaca gactttatga gtgtctctat agaaatagag atgttgacac
     2221 agactttgtg aatgagtttt acgcatattt gcgtaaacat ttctcaatga tgatactctc
     2281 tgacgatgct gttgtgtgtt tcaatagcac ttatgcatct caaggtctag tggctagcat
     2341 aaagaacttt aagtcagttc tttattatca aaacaatgtt tttatgtctg aagcaaaatg
     2401 ttggactgag actgacctta ctaaaggacc tcatgaattt tgctctcaac atacaatgct
     2461 agttaaacag ggtgatgatt atgtgtacct tccttaccca gatccatcaa gaatcctagg
     2521 ggccggctgt tttgtagatg atatcgtaaa aacagatggt acacttatga ttgaacggtt
     2581 cgtgtcttta gctatagatg cttacccact tactaaacat cctaatcagg agtatgctga
     2641 tgtctttcat ttgtacttac aatacataag aaagctacat gatgagttaa caggacacat
     2701 gttagacatg tattctgtta tgcttactaa tgataacact tcaaggtatt gggaacctga
     2761 gttttatgag gctatgtaca caccgcatac agtcttagaa aacctttact ttcagtcgca
     2821 ccatcaccat caccattaag ctagcttgac tgactgagat acagcgtacc ttcagctcac
     2881 agacatgata agatacattg atgagtttgg acaaaccaca actagaatgc agtgaaaaaa
     2941 atgctttatt tgtgaaattt gtgatgctat tgctttattt gtaaccatta taagctgcaa
     3001 taaacaagtt aacaacaaca attgcattca ttttatgttt caggttcagg gggaggtgtg
     3061 ggaggttttt taaagcaagt aaaacctcta caaatgtggt attggcccat ctctatcggt
     3121 atcgtagcat aaccccttgg ggcctctaaa cgggtcttga ggggtttttt gtgcccctcg
     3181 ggccggattg ctatctaccg gcattggcgc agaaaaaaat gcctgatgcg acgctgcgcg
     3241 tcttatactc ccacatatgc cagattcagc aacggatacg gcttccccaa cttgcccact
     3301 tccatacgtg tcctccttac cagaaattta tccttaaggt cgtcagctat cctgcaggcg
     3361 atctctcgat ttcgatcaag acattccttt aatggtcttt tctggacacc actaggggtc
     3421 agaagtagtt catcaaactt tcttccctcc ctaatctcat tggttacctt gggctatcga
     3481 aacttaatta accagtcaag tcagctactt ggcgagatcg acttgtctgg gtttcgacta
     3541 cgctcagaat tgcgtcagtc aagttcgatc tggtccttgc tattgcaccc gttctccgat
     3601 tacgagtttc atttaaatca tgtgagcaaa aggccagcaa aaggccagga accgtaaaaa
     3661 ggccgcgttg ctggcgtttt tccataggct ccgcccccct gacgagcatc acaaaaatcg
     3721 acgctcaagt cagaggtggc gaaacccgac aggactataa agataccagg cgtttccccc
     3781 tggaagctcc ctcgtgcgct ctcctgttcc gaccctgccg cttaccggat acctgtccgc
     3841 ctttctccct tcgggaagcg tggcgctttc tcatagctca cgctgtaggt atctcagttc
     3901 ggtgtaggtc gttcgctcca agctgggctg tgtgcacgaa ccccccgttc agcccgaccg
     3961 ctgcgcctta tccggtaact atcgtcttga gtccaacccg gtaagacacg acttatcgcc
     4021 actggcagca gccactggta acaggattag cagagcgagg tatgtaggcg gtgctacaga
     4081 gttcttgaag tggtggccta actacggcta cactagaaga acagtatttg gtatctgcgc
     4141 tctgctgaag ccagttacct tcggaaaaag agttggtagc tcttgatccg gcaaacaaac
     4201 caccgctggt agcggtggtt tttttgtttg caagcagcag attacgcgca gaaaaaaagg
     4261 atctcaagaa gatcctttga tcttttctac ggggtctgac gctcagtgga acgaaaactc
     4321 acgttaaggg attttggtca tgagattatc aaaaaggatc ttcacctaga tccttttaaa
     4381 ttaaaaatga agttttaaat caatctaaag tatatatgag taaacttggt ctgacagtta
     4441 ccaatgctta atcagtgagg cacctatctc agcgatctgt ctatttcgtt catccatagt
     4501 tgcatttaaa tttccgaact ctccaaggcc ctcgtcggaa aatcttcaaa cctttcgtcc
     4561 gatccatctt gcaggctacc tctcgaacga actatcgcaa gtctcttggc cggccttgcg
     4621 ccttggctat tgcttggcag cgcctatcgc caggtattac tccaatcccg aatatccgag
     4681 atcgggatca cccgagagaa gttcaaccta catcctcaat cccgatctat ccgagatccg
     4741 aggaatatcg aaatcggggc gcgcctggtg taccgagaac gatcctctca gtgcgagtct
     4801 cgacgatcca tatcgttgct tggcagtcag ccagtcggaa tccagcttgg gacccaggaa
     4861 gtccaatcgt cagatattgt actcaagcct ggtcacggca gcgtaccgat ctgtttaaac
     4921 ctagatattg atagtctgat cggtcaacgt ataatcgagt cctagctttt gcaaacatct
     4981 atcaagagac aggatcagca ggaggctttc gcatgagtat tcaacatttc cgtgtcgccc
     5041 ttattccctt ttttgcggca ttttgccttc ctgtttttgc tcacccagaa acgctggtga
     5101 aagtaaaaga tgctgaagat cagttgggtg cgcgagtggg ttacatcgaa ctggatctca
     5161 acagcggtaa gatccttgag agttttcgcc ccgaagaacg ctttccaatg atgagcactt
     5221 ttaaagttct gctatgtggc gcggtattat cccgtattga cgccgggcaa gagcaactcg
     5281 gtcgccgcat acactattct cagaatgact tggttgagta ttcaccagtc acagaaaagc
     5341 atcttacgga tggcatgaca gtaagagaat tatgcagtgc tgccataacc atgagtgata
     5401 acactgcggc caacttactt ctgacaacga ttggaggacc gaaggagcta accgcttttt
     5461 tgcacaacat gggggatcat gtaactcgcc ttgatcgttg ggaaccggag ctgaatgaag
     5521 ccataccaaa cgacgagcgt gacaccacga tgcctgtagc aatggcaaca accttgcgta
     5581 aactattaac tggcgaacta cttactctag cttcccggca acagttgata gactggatgg
     5641 aggcggataa agttgcagga ccacttctgc gctcggccct tccggctggc tggtttattg
     5701 ctgataaatc tggagccggt gagcgtgggt ctcgcggtat cattgcagca ctggggccag
     5761 atggtaagcc ctcccgtatc gtagttatct acacgacggg gagtcaggca actatggatg
     5821 aacgaaatag acagatcgct gagataggtg cctcactgat taagcattgg taaccgattc
     5881 taggtgcatt ggcgcagaaa aaaatgcctg atgcgacgct gcgcgtctta tactcccaca
     5941 tatgccagat tcagcaacgg atacggcttc cccaacttgc ccacttccat acgtgtcctc
     6001 cttaccagaa atttatcctt aagatcccga atcgtttaaa ctcgactctg gctctatcga
     6061 atctccgtcg tttcgagctt acgcgaacag ccgtggcgct catttgctcg tcgggcatcg
     6121 aatctcgtca gctatcgtca gcttaccttt ttggcagcga tcgcggctcc cgacatcttg
     6181 gaccattagc tccacaggta tcttcttccc tctagtggtc ataacagcag cttcagctac
     6241 ctctcaattc aaaaaacccc tcaagacccg tttagaggcc ccaaggggtt atgctatcaa
     6301 tcgttgcgtt acacacacaa aaaaccaaca cacatccatc ttcgatggat agcgatttta
     6361 ttatctaact gctgatcgag tgtagccaga tctagtaatc aattacgggg tcattagttc
     6421 atagcccata tatggagttc cgcgttacat aacttacggt aaatggcccg cctggctgac
     6481 cgcccaacga cccccgccca ttgacgtcaa taatgacgta tgttcccata gtaacgccaa
     6541 tagggacttt ccattgacgt caatgggtgg agtatttacg gtaaactgcc cacttggcag
     6601 tacatcaagt gtatcatatg ccaagtacgc cccctattga cgtcaatgac ggtaaatggc
     6661 ccgcctggca ttatgcccag tacatgacct tatgggactt tcctacttgg cagtacatct
     6721 acgtattagt catcgctatt accatgctga tgcggttttg gcagtacatc aatgggcgtg
     6781 gatagcggtt tgactcacgg ggatttccaa gtctccaccc cattgacgtc aatgggagtt
     6841 tgttttggca ccaaaatcaa cgggactttc caaaatgtcg taacaactcc gccccattga
     6901 cgcaaatggg cggtaggcgt gtacggtggg aggtctatat aagcagagct ggtttagtga
     6961 accgtcagat cagatctttg tcgatcctac catccactcg acacacccgc cagcggccgc
//
