[The description below was written by a language model from this plasmid's Addgene catalogue record and the feature table of its GenBank file.]
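Description:
pGBW-m4133484 is a mammalian expression plasmid built on the pTwist_CMV_6 backbone that carries the wild-type SARS-CoV-2 RNA-dependent RNA polymerase, the replicase subunit encoded within the viral ORF1ab polyprotein gene. The circular construct is about 7 kb, combining a roughly 4.2 kb backbone with an insert of about 2.8 kb. It is maintained in E. coli through a high-copy ColE1/pUC-type origin and selected with ampicillin via the beta-lactamase (AmpR) gene. No mammalian selection marker or episomal origin is annotated, so the record is consistent with transient transfection rather than stable line generation.

Expression is driven by the human cytomegalovirus immediate-early enhancer and promoter, followed by a Kozak consensus spanning the plasmid's numbering origin to promote efficient translation initiation. The polymerase coding region itself is not annotated as a feature, but it occupies the span between the Kozak element and the C-terminal tags. These backbone-encoded tags are a TEV protease recognition site followed directly by a 6xHis tag, so the protein can be captured by metal-affinity chromatography and the tag then cleaved off. An SV40 polyadenylation signal terminates the transcript. The expression cassette and the bacterial portion are bracketed by T7 and rrnG transcription terminators, 5' and 3' beta-globin insulator elements, and a synthetic poly(A) signal upstream of the CMV enhancer, an arrangement that limits read-through transcription and interference between regions. The plasmid belongs to a set of tagged SARS-CoV-2 protein constructs intended for expression and/or purification from mammalian cells.
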