Addgene plasmid #152973: pGBW-m4133484
Purpose: Mammalian expression plasmid for SARS-CoV-2 RNA-dependent RNA polymerase
Depositing lab: Ginkgo Bioworks & Benjie Chen. Depositing organization: Ginkgo Bioworks.
Backbone
  Vector backbone: pTwist_CMV_6
  Backbone size w/o insert (bp): 4180
  Vector type: Mammalian Expression
Growth in bacteria
  Bacterial resistance: Ampicillin, 100 μg/mL
  Growth temperature: 37°C
  Growth strain: DH5alpha
  Copy number: High Copy
Gene/Insert
  Gene/Insert name: SARS-CoV-2 RNA-dependent RNA polymerase
  Species: Severe acute respiratory syndrome coronavirus 2
  Insert size (bp): 2789
  Mutation: wt
  Entrez Gene: ORF1ab (a.k.a. GU280_gp01)
  Promoter: CMV
  Tag / fusion protein: Cleavable TEV;6xHis-003 (C terminal on backbone)
  Cloning method: Unknown
Resource information
  A portion of this plasmid was derived from a plasmid made by: GinkgoBioworks
Depositor comments: NCBI reference sequence: YP_009725307.1
How to cite: pGBW-m4133484 was a gift from Ginkgo Bioworks & Benjie Chen (Addgene plasmid # 152973 ; http://n2t.net/addgene:152973 ; RRID:Addgene_152973)
